Addgene plasmid #78166: pXPR_BRD111
Purpose: Expresses Cas9 with the pLX311 backbone
Depositing lab: William Hahn. Depositing organization: Dana-Farber Cancer Institute. Publication: Integrated genetic and pharmacologic interrogation of rare cancers. Hong AL, Tseng YY, Cowley GS, Jonas O, Cheah JH, Kynnap BD, Doshi MB, Oh C, Meyer SC, Church AJ, Gill S, Bielski CM, Keskula P, Imamovic A, Howell S, Kryukov GV, Clemons PA, Tsherniak A, Vazquez F, Crompton BD, Shamji AF, Rodriguez-Galindo C, Janeway KA, Roberts CW, Stegmaier K, van Hummelen P, Cima MJ, Langer RS, Garraway LA, Schreiber SL, Root DE, Hahn WC, Boehm JS. Nat Commun. 2016 Jun 22;7:11987. doi: 10.1038/ncomms11987. PubMed 27329820.
Backbone
  Vector backbone: pLX311
  Backbone manufacturer: Broad Institute
  Vector type: Lentiviral
  Selectable markers: Blasticidin
Growth in bacteria
  Bacterial resistance: Ampicillin, 100 μg/mL
  Growth temperature: 30°C
  Growth strain: NEB Stable
  Copy number: Low Copy
Gene/Insert
  Gene/Insert name: Cas9
  Tag / fusion protein: 3xFLAG (N terminal on insert); NLS (N terminal on insert)
  Cloning method: Gateway Cloning
  Sequencing primers: 5′ EF1a-Fwd; 3′ WPRE-R
Resource information
  A portion of this plasmid was derived from a plasmid made by: The RNAi Consortium / Broad Institute
Terms and licenses: Academic/Nonprofit Terms; Industry Terms: Not Available to Industry
How to cite: pXPR_BRD111 was a gift from William Hahn (Addgene plasmid # 78166 ; http://n2t.net/addgene:78166 ; RRID:Addgene_78166)
