[The description below was written by a language model from this plasmid's Addgene catalogue record.]
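Description:
pXPR_BRD111 is a lentiviral expression plasmid that delivers Cas9 to mammalian cells. It is built on the pLX311 backbone from the Broad Institute, and part of it derives from an RNAi Consortium plasmid. In bacteria it is a low-copy plasmid selected with ampicillin. Transduced mammalian cells are selected with blasticidin. As a lentiviral transfer vector it is expected to be packaged into viral particles so that the Cas9 cassette integrates stably into the target cell genome. No feature table is provided, however, so the individual viral elements, the replication origin and the arrangement of the blasticidin cassette cannot be described from the record.

The insert is Cas9, introduced by Gateway recombination cloning. It carries an N-terminal 3xFLAG epitope, which allows detection or immunoprecipitation with anti-FLAG antibodies, and an N-terminal nuclear localisation signal that directs the nuclease to the nucleus. The species of origin of Cas9 is not stated. The promoter is also not listed explicitly, but the recommended sequencing primers anneal in EF1a upstream of the insert and in WPRE downstream. This suggests that Cas9 sits between an EF1a promoter, a strong constitutive mammalian promoter, and a woodchuck hepatitis virus post-transcriptional regulatory element, which enhances transcript expression.

No guide RNA cassette is mentioned, so the plasmid appears to supply the nuclease alone. Constructs of this kind are typically used to make blasticidin-resistant cell lines that stably express Cas9, which then receive guide RNAs from separate vectors for gene knockout or pooled CRISPR screening. The associated publication concerns genetic and pharmacologic interrogation of rare cancers, which fits that use.
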