>Addgene plasmid #78166 | pXPR_BRD111 | addgene partial sequence | sequence record 148841 | WPRE-R 5'-CATAGCGTAAAAGGAGCAACA-3'
AATTTTGTAATCCAGAGGTTGATTGTCGACTTAACGCGTTGATTGTCGACTTAACCGGTACTAGTTCATT
ACTACGTAGAATCGAGACCGAGGAGAGGGTTAGGGATAGGCTTACCGATATCAACCACTTTGTACAAGAA
AGTTGGGGGTCTTTTTCTTTTTTGCCTGGCCGGCCTTTTTCGTGGCCGCCGGCCTTTTGTCGCCTCCCAG
CTGAGACAGGTCGATCCGTGTCTCGTACAGGCCGGTGATGCTCTGGTGGATCAGGGTGGCGTCCAGCACC
TCTTTGGTGCTGGTGTACCTCTTCCGGTCGATGGTGGTGTCAAAGTACTTGAAGGCGGCAGGGGCTCCCA
GATTGGTCAGGGTAAACAGGTGGATGATATTCTCGGCCTGCTCTCTGATGGGCTTATCCCGGTGCTTGTT
GTAGGCGGACAGCACTTTGTCCAGATTAGCGTCGGCCAGGATCACTCTCTTGGAGAACTCGCTGATCTGC
TCGATGATCTCGTCCAGGTAGTGCTTGTGCTGTTCCACAAACAGCTGTTTCTGCTCATTATCCTCGGGGG
AGCCCTTCAGCTTCTCATAGTGGCTGGCCAGGTACAGGAAGTTCACATATTTGGAGGGCAGGGCCAGTTC
GTTTCCCTTCTGCAGTTCGCCGGCAGAGGCCAGCATTCTCTTCCGGCCGTTTTCCAGCTCGAACAGGGAG
TACTTAGGCAGCTTGATGATCAGGTCCTTTTTCACTTCTTTGTAGCCCTTGGCTTCCAGAAAGTCGATGG
GATTCTTCTCGAAGCTGCTTCTTTCCATGATGGTGATCCCCAGCAGCTCTTTCACACTCTTCAGT
