>Addgene plasmid #78166 | pXPR_BRD111 | addgene partial sequence | sequence record 148843 | hSpCas9-R1 5'-CGCTCGTGCTTCTTATCCTC-3'
AGCTGTCGTCCACCTTGGCCATCTCGTTGCTGAAGATCTCTTGCAGATAGCAGATCCGGTTCTTCCGTCT
GGTGTATCTTCTTCTGGCGGTTCTCTTCAGCCGGGTGGCCTCGGCTGTTTCGCCGCTGTCGAACAGCAGG
GCTCCGATCAGGTTCTTCTTGATGCTGTGCCGGTCGGTGTTGCCCAGCACCTTGAATTTCTTGCTGGGCA
CCTTGTACTCGTCGGTGATCACGGCCCAGCCCACAGAGTTGGTGCCGATGTCCAGGCCGATGCTGTACTT
CTTGTCGGCTGCTGGGACTCCGTGGATACCGACCTTCCGCTTCTTCTTTGGGGCCATCTTATCGTCATCG
TCTTTGTAATCAATATCATGATCCTTGTAGTCTCCGTCGTGGTCCTTATAGTCCATGCCAACTTTTTTGT
ACAAACTTGTTGATCAATCGATGCTAGCCTCACGACACCTGAAATGGAAGAAAAAAACTTTGAACCACTG
TCTGAGGCTTGAGAATGAACCAAGATCCAAACTCAAAAAGGGCAAATTCCAAGGAGAATTACATCAAGTG
CCAAGCTGGCCTAACTTCAGTCTCCACCCACTCAGTGTGGGGAAACTCCATCGCATAAAACCCCTCCCCC
CAACCTAAAGACGACGTACTCCAAAAGCTCGAGAACTAATCGAGGTGCCTGGACGGCGCCCGGTACTCCG
TGGAGTCACATGAAAGCGACGGCTGAGGACGGAAAGGCCCTTTTCCTTTGTGTGGGTGACTCACCCGCCC
GCTCTCC
